>Addgene plasmid #145016 | TFORF3540 | depositor full sequence | sequence record 287162 | Full Sequence
TTAATGTAGTCTTATGCAATACTCTTGTAGTCTTGCAACATGGTAACGATGAGTTAGCAACATGCCTTAC
AAGGAGAGAAAAAGCACCGTGCATGCCGATTGGTGGAAGTAAGGTGGTACGATCGTGCCTTATTAGGAAG
GCAACAGACGGGTCTGACATGGATTGGACGAACCACTGAATTGCCGCATTGCAGAGATATTGTATTTAAG
TGCCTAGCTCGATACATAAACGGGTCTCTCTGGTTAGACCAGATCTGAGCCTGGGAGCTCTCTGGCTAAC
TAGGGAACCCACTGCTTAAGCCTCAATAAAGCTTGCCTTGAGTGCTTCAAGTAGTGTGTGCCCGTCTGTT
GTGTGACTCTGGTAACTAGAGATCCCTCAGACCCTTTTAGTCAGTGTGGAAAATCTCTAGCAGTGGCGCC
CGAACAGGGACTTGAAAGCGAAAGGGAAACCAGAGGAGCTCTCTCGACGCAGGACTCGGCTTGCTGAAGC
GCGCACGGCAAGAGGCGAGGGGCGGCGACTGGTGAGTACGCCAAAAATTTTGACTAGCGGAGGCTAGAAG
GAGAGAGATGGGTGCGAGAGCGTCAGTATTAAGCGGGGGAGAATTAGATCGCGATGGGAAAAAATTCGGT
TAAGGCCAGGGGGAAAGAAAAAATATAAATTAAAACATATAGTATGGGCAAGCAGGGAGCTAGAACGATT
CGCAGTTAATCCTGGCCTGTTAGAAACATCAGAAGGCTGTAGACAAATACTGGGACAGCTACAACCATCC
CTTCAGACAGGATCAGAAGAACTTAGATCATTATATAATACAGTAGCAACCCTCTATTGTGTGCATCAAA
GGATAGAGATAAAAGACACCAAGGAAGCTTTAGACAAGATAGAGGAAGAGCAAAACAAAAGTAAGACCAC
CGCACAGCAAGCGGCCGCTGATCTTCAGACCTGGAGGAGGAGATATGAGGGACAATTGGAGAAGTGAATT
ATATAAATATAAAGTAGTAAAAATTGAACCATTAGGAGTAGCACCCACCAAGGCAAAGAGAAGAGTGGTG
CAGAGAGAAAAAAGAGCAGTGGGAATAGGAGCTTTGTTCCTTGGGTTCTTGGGAGCAGCAGGAAGCACTA
TGGGCGCAGCGTCAATGACGCTGACGGTACAGGCCAGACAATTATTGTCTGGTATAGTGCAGCAGCAGAA
CAATTTGCTGAGGGCTATTGAGGCGCAACAGCATCTGTTGCAACTCACAGTCTGGGGCATCAAGCAGCTC
CAGGCAAGAATCCTGGCTGTGGAAAGATACCTAAAGGATCAACAGCTCCTGGGGATTTGGGGTTGCTCTG
GAAAACTCATTTGCACCACTGCTGTGCCTTGGAATGCTAGTTGGAGTAATAAATCTCTGGAACAGATTTG
GAATCACACGACCTGGATGGAGTGGGACAGAGAAATTAACAATTACACAAGCTTAATACACTCCTTAATT
GAAGAATCGCAAAACCAGCAAGAAAAGAATGAACAAGAATTATTGGAATTAGATAAATGGGCAAGTTTGT
GGAATTGGTTTAACATAACAAATTGGCTGTGGTATATAAAATTATTCATAATGATAGTAGGAGGCTTGGT
AGGTTTAAGAATAGTTTTTGCTGTACTTTCTATAGTGAATAGAGTTAGGCAGGGATATTCACCATTATCG
TTTCAGACCCACCTCCCAACCCCGAGGGGACCCATGCATTGCATCTCAATTAGTCAGCAACCAGGTGTGG
AAAGTCCCCAGGCTCCCCAGCAGGCAGAAGTATGCAAAGCATGCGTCTCAATTAGTCAGCAACCATAGTC
CCGCCCCTAACTCCGCCCATCCCGCCCCTAACTCCGCCCAGTTCCGCCCATTCTCCGCCCCATGGCTGAC
TAATTTTTTTTATTTATGCAGAGGCCGAGGCCGCCTCGGCCTCTGAGCTATTCCAGAAGTAGTGAGGAGG
CTTTTTTGGAGGCCTAGGCTTTTGCAAAAAGCTTTCTAGAGGTACCACCGGAGCTTACCATGACCGAGTA
CAAGCCCACGGTGCGCCTCGCCACCCGCGACGACGTCCCCAGGGCCGTACGCACCCTCGCCGCCGCGTTC
GCCGACTACCCCGCCACGCGCCACACCGTCGATCCGGACCGCCACATCGAGCGGGTCACCGAGCTGCAAG
AACTCTTCCTCACGCGCGTCGGGCTCGACATCGGCAAGGTGTGGGTCGCGGACGACGGCGCCGCCGTGGC
GGTCTGGACCACGCCGGAGAGCGTCGAAGCGGGGGCGGTGTTCGCCGAGATCGGCCCGCGCATGGCCGAG
TTGAGCGGTTCCCGGCTGGCCGCGCAGCAACAGATGGAAGGCCTCCTGGCGCCGCACCGGCCCAAGGAGC
CCGCGTGGTTCCTGGCCACCGTCGGCGTCTCGCCCGACCACCAGGGCAAGGGTCTGGGCAGCGCCGTCGT
GCTCCCCGGAGTGGAGGCGGCCGAGCGCGCCGGGGTGCCCGCCTTCCTGGAGACCTCCGCGCCCCGCAAC
CTCCCCTTCTACGAGCGGCTCGGCTTCACCGTCACCGCCGACGTCGAGGTGCCCGAAGGACCGCGCACCT
GGTGCATGACCCGCAAGCCCGGTGCCAGTTAACGAATTCTAGATCTTGAGACAAATGGCAGTATTCATCC
ACAATTTTAAAAGAAAAGGGGGGATTGGGGGGTACAGTGCAGGGGAAAGAATAGTAGACATAATAGCAAC
AGACATACAAACTAAAGAATTACAAAAACAAATTACAAAAATTCAAAATTTTCGGGTTTATTACAGGGAC
AGCAGAGATCCACTTTGGCGCCGGCTCGAGGCCTGCAGGTGCAAAGATGGATAAAGTTTTAAACAGAGAG
GAATCTTTGCAGCTAATGGACCTTCTAGGTCTTGAAAGGAGTGGGAATTGGCTCCGGTGCCCGTCAGTGG
GCAGAGCGCACATCGCCCACAGTCCCCGAGAAGTTGGGGGGAGGGGTCGGCAATTGAACCGGTGCCTAGA
GAAGGTGGCGCGGGGTAAACTGGGAAAGTGATGTCGTGTACTGGCTCCGCCTTTTTCCCGAGGGTGGGGG
AGAACCGTATATAAGTGCAGTAGTCGCCGTGAACGTTCTTTTTCGCAACGGGTTTGCCGCCAGAACACAG
GTAAGTGCCGTGTGTGGTTCCCGCGGGCCTGGCCTCTTTACGGGTTATGGCCCTTGCGTGCCTTGAATTA
CTTCCACCTGGCTGCAGTACGTGATTCTTGATCCCGAGCTTCGGGTTGGAAGTGGGTGGGAGAGTTCGAG
GCCTTGCGCTTAAGGAGCCCCTTCGCCTCGTGCTTGAGTTGAGGCCTGGCCTGGGCGCTGGGGCCGCCGC
GTGCGAATCTGGTGGCACCTTCGCGCCTGTCTCGCTGCTTTCGATAAGTCTCTAGCCATTTAAAATTTTT
GATGACCTGCTGCGACGCTTTTTTTCTGGCAAGATAGTCTTGTAAATGCGGGCCAAGATCTGCACACTGG
TATTTCGGTTTTTGGGGCCGCGGGCGGCGACGGGGCCCGTGCGTCCCAGCGCACATGTTCGGCGAGGCGG
GGCCTGCGAGCGCGGCCACCGAGAATCGGACGGGGGTAGTCTCAAGCTGGCCGGCCTGCTCTGGTGCCTG
GCCTCGCGCCGCCGTGTATCGCCCCGCCCTGGGCGGCAAGGCTGGCCCGGTCGGCACCAGTTGCGTGAGC
GGAAAGATGGCCGCTTCCCGGCCCTGCTGCAGGGAGCTCAAAATGGAGGACGCGGCGCTCGGGAGAGCGG
GCGGGTGAGTCACCCACACAAAGGAAAAGGGCCTTTCCGTCCTCAGCCGTCGCTTCATGTGACTCCACGG
AGTACCGGGCGCCGTCCAGGCACCTCGATTAGTTCTCGAGCTTTTGGAGTACGTCGTCTTTAGGTTGGGG
GGAGGGGTTTTATGCGATGGAGTTTCCCCACACTGAGTGGGTGGAGACTGAAGTTAGGCCAGCTTGGCAC
TTGATGTAATTCTCCTTGGAATTTGCCCTTTTTGAGTTTGGATCTTGGTTCATTCTCAAGCCTCAGACAG
TGGTTCAAAGTTTTTTTCTTCCATTTCAGGTGTCGTGAGGCTAGCATCGATTGATCAACAAGTTTGTACA
AAAAAGTTGGCACCATGACCAGGAAGATCTTCACAAATACCAGGGAGCGGTGGAGGCAGCAGAATGTCAA
CAGCGCCTTTGCCAAGCTGAGGAAGCTCATCCCCACTCACCCTCCAGACAAAAAGCTGAGCAAAAATGAA
ACGCTTCGCCTGGCAATGAGGTATATCAACTTCTTGGTCAAGGTCTTGGGGGAGCAAAGCCTGCAACAAA
CGGGAGTGGCTGCTCAGGGGAACATTCTGGGGCTCTTCCCTCAAGGACCCCACCTGCCAGGCCTGGAGGA
CAGAACTCTGCTTGAGAACTACCAGGTTCCTTCACCTGGTCCAAGCCACCACATTCCTTTGCCAACTTTC
TTGTACAAAGTGGTTGATATCGGTAAGCCTATCCCTAACCCTCTCCTCGGTCTCGATTCTACGTAGTAAT
GAACTAGTCCGTAACTTGAAAGTATTTCGATTTCTTGGCTTTATATATCTTGTGGAAAGGACGAAGGATC
CTGTACCCTAGTGACAACACGCGTTAAGTCGACAATCAACCTCTGGATTACAAAATTTGTGAAAGATTGA
CTGGTATTCTTAACTATGTTGCTCCTTTTACGCTATGTGGATACGCTGCTTTAATGCCTTTGTATCATGC
TATTGCTTCCCGTATGGCTTTCATTTTCTCCTCCTTGTATAAATCCTGGTTGCTGTCTCTTTATGAGGAG
TTGTGGCCCGTTGTCAGGCAACGTGGCGTGGTGTGCACTGTGTTTGCTGACGCAACCCCCACTGGTTGGG
GCATTGCCACCACCTGTCAGCTCCTTTCCGGGACTTTCGCTTTCCCCCTCCCTATTGCCACGGCGGAACT
CATCGCCGCCTGCCTTGCCCGCTGCTGGACAGGGGCTCGGCTGTTGGGCACTGACAATTCCGTGGTGTTG
TCGGGGAAATCATCGTCCTTTCCTTGGCTGCTCGCCTGTGTTGCCACCTGGATTCTGCGCGGGACGTCCT
TCTGCTACGTCCCTTCGGCCCTCAATCCAGCGGACCTTCCTTCCCGCGGCCTGCTGCCGGCTCTGCGGCC
TCTTCCGCGTCTTCGCCTTCGCCCTCAGACGAGTCGGATCTCCCTTTGGGCCGCCTCCCCGCGTCGACTT
TAAGACCAATGACTTACAAGGCAGCTGTAGATCTTAGCCACTTTTTAAAAGAAAAGGGGGGACTGGAAGG
GCTAATTCACTCCCAACGAAGACAAGATCTGCTTTTTGCTTGTACTGGGTCTCTCTGGTTAGACCAGATC
TGAGCCTGGGAGCTCTCTGGCTAACTAGGGAACCCACTGCTTAAGCCTCAATAAAGCTTGCCTTGAGTGC
TTCAAGTAGTGTGTGCCCGTCTGTTGTGTGACTCTGGTAACTAGAGATCCCTCAGACCCTTTTAGTCAGT
GTGGAAAATCTCTAGCAGTACGTATAGTAGTTCATGTCATCTTATTATTCAGTATTTATAACTTGCAAAG
AAATGAATATCAGAGAGTGAGAGGAACTTGTTTATTGCAGCTTATAATGGTTACAAATAAAGCAATAGCA
TCACAAATTTCACAAATAAAGCATTTTTTTCACTGCATTCTAGTTGTGGTTTGTCCAAACTCATCAATGT
ATCTTATCATGTCTGGCTCTAGCTATCCCGCCCCTAACTCCGCCCATCCCGCCCCTAACTCCGCCCAGTT
CCGCCCATTCTCCGCCCCATGGCTGACTAATTTTTTTTATTTATGCAGAGGCCGAGGCCGCCTCGGCCTC
TGAGCTATTCCAGAAGTAGTGAGGAGGCTTTTTTGGAGGCCTAGGGACGTACCCAATTCGCCCTATAGTG
AGTCGTATTACGCGCGCTCACTGGCCGTCGTTTTACAACGTCGTGACTGGGAAAACCCTGGCGTTACCCA
ACTTAATCGCCTTGCAGCACATCCCCCTTTCGCCAGCTGGCGTAATAGCGAAGAGGCCCGCACCGATCGC
CCTTCCCAACAGTTGCGCAGCCTGAATGGCGAATGGG
[124 nt withheld, positions 6128-6251]
C
[91 nt withheld, positions 6253-6343]
A
[49 nt withheld, positions 6345-6393]
CCTTTGACGTTGGAGTCCACGTTCTTT
[37 nt withheld, positions 6421-6457]
ACCCTATCTCGGTCTATTCTTTTGATTTATAAGGGATTTTGCCGATTTCGGCCTATTGGTTAAAAAATGA
GCTGATTTAACAAAAATTTAACGCGAATTTTAACAAAATATTAACGCTTACAATTTAGGTGGCACTTTTC
GGGGAAATGTGCGCGGAACCCCTATTTGTTTATTTTTCTAAATACATTCAAATATGTATCCGCTCATGAG
ACAATAACCCTGATAAATGCTTCAATAATATTGAAAAAGGAAGAGTATGAGTATTCAACATTTCCGTGTC
GCCCTTATTCCCTTTTTTGCGGCATTTTGCCTTCCTGTTTTTGCTCACCCAGAAACGCTGGTGAAAGTAA
AAGATGCTGAAGATCAGTTGGGTGCACGAGTGGGTTACATCGAACTGGATCTCAACAGCGGTAAGATCCT
TGAGAGTTTTCGCCCCGAAGAACGTTTTCCAATGATGAGCACTTTTAAAGTTCTGCTATGTGGCGCGGTA
TTATCCCGTATTGACGCCGGGCAAGAGCAACTCGGTCGCCGCATACACTATTCTCAGAATGACTTGGTTG
AGTACTCACCAGTCACAGAAAAGCATCTTACGGATGGCATGACAGTAAGAGAATTATGCAGTGCTGCCAT
AACCATGAGTGATAACACTGCGGCCAACTTACTTCTGACAACGATCGGAGGACCGAAGGAGCTAACCGCT
TTTTTGCACAACATGGGGGATCATGTAACTCGCCTTGATCGTTGGGAACCGGAGCTGAATGAAGCCATAC
CAAACGACGAGCGTGACACCACGATGCCTGTAGCAATGGCAACAACGTTGCGCAAACTATTAACTGGCGA
ACTACTTACTCTAGCTTCCCGGCAACAATTAATAGACTGGATGGAGGCGGATAAAGTTGCAGGACCACTT
CTGCGCTCGGCCCTTCCGGCTGGCTGGTTTATTGCTGATAAATCTGGAGCCGGTGAGCGTGGGTCTCGCG
GTATCATTGCAGCACTGGGGCCAGATGGTAAGCCCTCCCGTATCGTAGTTATCTACACGACGGGGAGTCA
GGCAACTATGGATGAACGAAATAGACAGATCGCTGAGATAGGTGCCTCACTGATTAAGCATTGGTAACTG
TCAGACCAAGTTTACTCATATATACTTTAGATTGATTTAAAACTTCATTTTTAATTTAAAAGGATCTAGG
TGAAGATCCTTTTTGATAATCTCATGACCAAAATCCCTTAACGTGAGTTTTCGTTCCACTGAGCGTCAGA
CCCCGTAGAAAAGATCAAAGGATCTTCTTGAGATCCTTTTTTTCTGCGCGTAATCTGCTGCTTGCAAACA
AAAAAACCACCGCTACCAGCGGTGGTTTGTTTGCCGGATCAAGAGCTACCAACTCTTTTTCCGAAGGTAA
CTGGCTTCAGCAGAGCGCAGATACCAAATACTGTTCTTCTAGTGTAGCCGTAGTTAGGCCACCACTTCAA
GAACTCTGTAGCACCGCCTACATACCTCGCTCTGCTAATCCTGTTACCAGTGGCTGCTGCCAGTGGCGAT
AAGTCGTGTCTTACCGGGTTGGACTCAAGACGATAGTTACCGGATAAGGCGCAGCGGTCGGGCTGAACGG
GGGGTTCGTGCACACAGCCCAGCTTGGAGCGAACGACCTACACCGAACTGAGATACCTACAGCGTGAGCT
ATGAGAAAGCGCCACGCTTCCCGAAGGGAGAAAGGCGGACAGGTATCCGGTAAGCGGCAGGGTCGGAACA
GGAGAGCGCACGAGGGAGCTTCCAGGGGGAAACGCCTGGTATCTTTATAGTCCTGTCGGGTTTCGCCACC
TCTGACTTGAGCGTCGATTTTTGTGATGCTCGTCAGGGGGGCGGAGCCTATGGAAAAACGCCAGCAACGC
GGCCTTTTTACGGTTCCTGGCCTTTTGCTGGCCTTTTGCTCACATGTTCTTTCCTGCGTTATCCCCTGAT
TCTGTGGATAACCGTATTACCGCCTTTGAGTGAGCTGATACCGCTCGCCGCAGCCGAACGACCGAGCGCA
GCGAGTCAGTGAGCGAGGAAGCGGAAGAGCGCCCAATACGCAAACCGCCTCTCCCCGCGCGTTGGCCGAT
TCATTAATGCAGCTGGCACGACAGGTTTCCCGACTGGAAAGCGGGCAGTGAGCGCAACGCAATTAATGTG
AGTTAGCTCACTCATTAGGCACCCCAGGCTTTACACTTTATGCTTCCGGCTCGTATGTTGTGTGGAATTG
TGAGCGGATAACAATTTCACACAGGAAACAGCTATGACCATGATTACGCCAAGCGCGCAATTAACCCTCA
CTAAAGGGAACAAAAGCTGGAGCTGCAAGC
Features (pLannotate 1.2.2; 34 found; start..end, strand, type, name):
      5..231     +  promoter       RSV promoter: Rous sarcoma virus enhancer/promoter
    232..412     +  LTR            5' LTR (truncated): truncated 5' long terminal repeat (LTR) from HIV-1
    459..584     +  misc_feature   HIV-1 Ψ: packaging signal of human immunodeficiency virus type 1
    568..931     +  CDS            HIV-1 gag (fragment): gag protein from human immunodeficiency virus 1; gag
   1077..1310    +  misc_feature   RRE: The Rev response element (RRE) of HIV-1 allows for Rev-dependent mRNA export from the nucleus to the cytoplasm.
   1687..1713    +  CDS            Rev (fragment): human immunodeficiency virus 1 (HIV-1) Rev protein; rev; enhances nuclear export of unspliced and incompletely spliced viral mRNAs
   1720..1743    +  promoter       SV40 promoter (fragment): SV40 early promoter
   1744..1815    +  promoter       SV40 promoter (fragment): SV40 enhancer and early promoter
   1839..1974    +  rep_origin     SV40 ori: SV40 origin of replication
   2020..2616    +  CDS            PuroR (fragment): puromycin N-acetyltransferase; pac from Streptomyces; confers resistance to puromycin
   2665..2782    +  misc_feature   cPPT/CTS: central polypurine tract and central termination sequence of HIV-1
   2847..2913    +  CDS            small t antigen (fragment): SV40 (simian virus 40) small t antigen
   2920..4098    +  promoter       EF-1α promoter: strong constitutive promoter for human elongation factor EF-1α
   4119..4136    +  protein_bind   attB1 (fragment): mutant version of attB; core recombination site for the Gateway® BP reaction BP Clonase™
   4145..4468    +  CDS            TAL2: TAL2_HUMAN - Also known as BHLHA19. Experimental evidence at protein level: Swiss-Prot protein existence level 1. From Homo sapiens (Human).
   4476..4493    -  protein_bind   attB2 (fragment): mutant version of attB; core recombination site for the Gateway® BP reaction BP Clonase™
   4502..4543    +  CDS            V5 tag: epitope tag from simian virus 5
   4559..4612    +  promoter       U6 promoter (fragment): RNA polymerase III promoter for human U6 snRNA
   4654..5242    +  misc_feature   WPRE: woodchuck hepatitis virus posttranscriptional regulatory element
   5293..5312    +  misc_feature   cPPT/CTS (fragment): central polypurine tract and central termination sequence of HIV-1
   5314..5547    +  LTR            3' LTR (ΔU3): self-inactivating 3' long terminal repeat (LTR) from HIV-1
   5625..5746    +  polyA_signal   SV40 poly(A) signal: SV40 polyadenylation signal
   5786..5921    +  rep_origin     SV40 ori: SV40 origin of replication
   5942..5960    -  promoter       T7 promoter: promoter for bacteriophage T7 RNA polymerase
   5968..6123    +  CDS            lacZα (fragment): LacZα fragment of β-galactosidase; lacZ fragment
   6128..6556    +  rep_origin     f1 ori (sequence partly withheld): f1 bacteriophage origin of replication; arrow indicates direction of (+) strand synthesis
   6609..6713    +  promoter       AmpR promoter: bla
   6714..7574    +  CDS            AmpR: β-lactamase; bla; confers resistance to ampicillin, carbenicillin, and related antibiotics
   7745..8333    +  rep_origin     ori: high-copy-number ColE1/pMB1/pBR322/pUC origin of replication
   8516..8608    +  CDS            lacI (fragment): lac repressor; lacI; The lac repressor binds to the lac operator to inhibit transcription in E. coli. This inhibition can be relieved by adding lactose or isopropyl-β-D-thiogalactopyranoside (IPTG).
   8621..8642    +  protein_bind   CAP binding site: CAP binding activates transcription in the presence of cAMP. E. coli catabolite activator protein
   8657..8687    +  promoter       lac promoter: promoter for the E. coli lac operon
   8695..8711    +  protein_bind   lac operator: The lac repressor binds to the lac operator to inhibit transcription in E. coli. This inhibition can be relieved by adding lactose or isopropyl-β-D-thiogalactopyranoside (IPTG). lac repressor encoded by lacI
   8756..8774    +  promoter       T3 promoter: promoter for bacteriophage T3 RNA polymerase
