[The description below was written by a language model from this plasmid's Addgene catalogue record and pLannotate feature annotations shown in this document.]
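Description:
TFORF3540 is a lentiviral mammalian expression plasmid built on the pLX_TRC317 backbone, carrying the human transcription factor TAL2 (also known as BHLHA19) as one member of a barcoded transcription factor ORF collection. It is maintained in E. coli as a high-copy plasmid through a ColE1/pUC-type origin with ampicillin resistance, and it also contains an f1 origin. The depositor notes that the plasmid can recombine, consistent with the repeated LTR sequences typical of lentiviral vectors. The annotated full sequence is about 8.8 kb, matching the stated backbone plus insert.

The viral transfer cassette has a third-generation layout. An RSV promoter drives a truncated HIV-1 5' LTR, followed by the Ψ packaging signal, a gag fragment, the RRE for Rev-dependent export of the genomic RNA, a cPPT/CTS element, and a self-inactivating ΔU3 3' LTR with a downstream SV40 polyadenylation signal. Within the LTRs, an SV40 early promoter drives puromycin N-acetyltransferase for selection of transduced cells. A separate EF-1α promoter drives the TAL2 ORF, which was inserted by Gateway cloning and is flanked by attB1 and attB2 remnants. TAL2 is fused at its C terminus to a V5 epitope tag for detection, and a WPRE downstream enhances transcript expression.

According to the record, each ORF in the collection is paired with a unique 24-bp barcode, though the feature table does not annotate its position. The barcode allows the overexpressed factor to be identified in pooled screens, such as those examining transcription factor-directed cell differentiation.
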