Addgene plasmid #145016: TFORF3540
Purpose: Lentiviral vector for overexpressing transcription factor ORFs with unique 24-bp barcodes. Barcodes facilitate identification of transcription factors in pooled screens.
Depositing lab: Feng Zhang. Depositing organization: Broad Institute. Publication: A transcription factor atlas of directed differentiation. Joung J, Ma S, Tay T, Geiger-Schuller KR, Kirchgatterer PC, Verdine VK, Guo B, Arias-Garcia MA, Allen WE, Singh A, Kuksenko O, Abudayyeh OO, Gootenberg JS, Fu Z, Macrae RK, Buenrostro JD, Regev A, Zhang F. Cell. 2023 Jan 5;186(1):209-229.e26. doi: 10.1016/j.cell.2022.11.026. PubMed 36608654.
Backbone
  Vector backbone: pLX_TRC317
  Backbone manufacturer: Broad Institute Genetic Perturbation Platform
  Backbone size w/o insert (bp): 8264
  Vector type: Mammalian Expression, Lentiviral
  Selectable markers: Puromycin
Growth in bacteria
  Bacterial resistance: Ampicillin, 100 μg/mL
  Growth temperature: 37°C
  Growth strain: NEB Stable
  Copy number: High Copy
Gene/Insert
  Gene/Insert name: TAL2
  Species: H. sapiens (human)
  Insert size (bp): 533
  Entrez Gene: TAL2
  Promoter: EF1a
  Tag / fusion protein: V5 (C terminal on insert)
  Cloning method: Gateway Cloning
  Sequencing primers: 5′ GGGTGGAGACTGAAGTTAGGCCAG; 3′ CACATAGCGTAAAAGGAGCAACATAG
Resource information
  A portion of this plasmid was derived from a plasmid made by: Broad Institute Genetic Perturbation Platform
Terms and licenses: Academic/Nonprofit Terms; Industry Terms: Not Available to Industry
Depositor comments: NM_005421.2 Please test multiple small colonies in case of plasmid recombination. To make this collection available in a timely manner, a portion of this collection was not fully sequenced by Addgene. If an Addgene verified full plasmid sequence is not available, please contact us prior to placing an order to request the full sequence.
How to cite: TFORF3540 was a gift from Feng Zhang (Addgene plasmid # 145016 ; http://n2t.net/addgene:145016 ; RRID:Addgene_145016)
