>Addgene plasmid #145016 | TFORF3540 | depositor partial sequence | sequence record 287163 | Insert
ATCGATTGATCAACAAGTTTGTACAAAAAAGTTGGCACCATGACCAGGAAGATCTTCACAAATACCAGGG
AGCGGTGGAGGCAGCAGAATGTCAACAGCGCCTTTGCCAAGCTGAGGAAGCTCATCCCCACTCACCCTCC
AGACAAAAAGCTGAGCAAAAATGAAACGCTTCGCCTGGCAATGAGGTATATCAACTTCTTGGTCAAGGTC
TTGGGGGAGCAAAGCCTGCAACAAACGGGAGTGGCTGCTCAGGGGAACATTCTGGGGCTCTTCCCTCAAG
GACCCCACCTGCCAGGCCTGGAGGACAGAACTCTGCTTGAGAACTACCAGGTTCCTTCACCTGGTCCAAG
CCACCACATTCCTTTGCCAACTTTCTTGTACAAAGTGGTTGATATCGGTAAGCCTATCCCTAACCCTCTC
CTCGGTCTCGATTCTACGTAGTAATGAACTAGTCCGTAACTTGAAAGTATTTCGATTTCTTGGCTTTATA
TATCTTGTGGAAAGGACGAAGGATCCTGTACCCTAGTGACAAC
