>Addgene plasmid #145016 | TFORF3540 | depositor partial sequence | sequence record 287164 | Barcode
AGGATCCTGTACCCTAGTGACAAC
