>Addgene plasmid #145016 | TFORF3540 | addgene partial sequence | sequence record 313863 | WPRE-R 5'-CATAGCGTAAAAGGAGCAACA-3'
CAGACAGTGGTTCAAAGTTTTTTTCTTCCATTTCAGGTGTCGTGAGGCTAGCATCGATTGATCAACAAGT
TTGTACAAAAAAGTTGGCACCATGACCAGGAAGATCTTCACAAATACCAGGGAGCGGTGGAGGCAGCAGA
ATGTCAACAGCGCCTTTGCCAAGCTGAGGAAGCTCATCCCCACTCACCCTCCAGACAAAAAGCTGAGCAA
AAATGAAACGCTTCGCCTGGCAATGAGGTATATCAACTTCTTGGTCAAGGTCTTGGGGGAGCAAAGCCTG
CAACAAACGGGAGTGGCTGCTCAGGGGAACATTCTGGGGCTCTTCCCTCAAGGACCCCACCTGCCAGGCC
TGGAGGACAGAACTCTGCTTGAGAACTACCAGGTTCCTTCACCTGGTCCAAGCCACCACATTCCTTTGCC
AACTTTCTTGTACAAAGTGGTTGATATCGGTAAGCCTATCCCTAACCCTCTCCTCGGTCTCGATTCTACG
TAGTAATGAACTAGTCCGTAACTTGAAAGTATTTCGATTTCTTGGCTTTATATATCTTGTGGAAAGGACG
AAGGATCCTGTACCCTAGTGACAACACGCGTTAAGTCGACAATCAACCTCTGGATTACAAAAT
